>Addgene plasmid #99564 | TMEM230-WT-IRES(isoform 2) | addgene full sequence | sequence record 190784 | Addgene NGS Result
TCAAAGGATCTTCTTGAGATCCTTTTTTTCTGCGCGTAATCTGCTGCTTGCAAACAAAAAAACCACCGCT
ACCAGCGGTGGTTTGTTTGCCGGATCAAGAGCTACCAACTCTTTTTCCGAAGGTAACTGGCTTCAGCAGA
GCGCAGATACCAAATACTGTTCTTCTAGTGTAGCCGTAGTTAGGCCACCACTTCAAGAACTCTGTAGCAC
CGCCTACATACCTCGCTCTGCTAATCCTGTTACCAGTGGCTGCTGCCAGTGGCGATAAGTCGTGTCTTAC
CGGGTTGGACTCAAGACGATAGTTACCGGATAAGGCGCAGCGGTCGGGCTGAACGGGGGGTTCGTGCACA
CAGCCCAGCTTGGAGCGAACGACCTACACCGAACTGAGATACCTACAGCGTGAGCTATGAGAAAGCGCCA
CGCTTCCCGAAGGGAGAAAGGCGGACAGGTATCCGGTAAGCGGCAGGGTCGGAACAGGAGAGCGCACGAG
GGAGCTTCCAGGGGGAAACGCCTGGTATCTTTATAGTCCTGTCGGGTTTCGCCACCTCTGACTTGAGCGT
CGATTTTTGTGATGCTCGTCAGGGGGGCGGAGCCTATGGAAAAACGCCAGCAACGCGGCCTTTTTACGGT
TCCTGGCCTTTTGCTGGCCTTTTGCTCACATGTTCTTTCCTGCGTTATCCCCTGATTCTGTGGATAACCG
TATTACCGCCATGCATTAGTTATTAATAGTAATCAATTACGGGGTCATTAGTTCATAGCCCATATATGGA
GTTCCGCGTTACATAACTTACGGTAAATGGCCCGCCTGGCTGACCGCCCAACGACCCCCGCCCATTGACG
TCAATAATGACGTATGTTCCCATAGTAACGCCAATAGGGACTTTCCATTGACGTCAATGGGTGGAGTATT
TACGGTAAACTGCCCACTTGGCAGTACATCAAGTGTATCATATGCCAAGTACGCCCCCTATTGACGTCAA
TGACGGTAAATGGCCCGCCTGGCATTATGCCCAGTACATGACCTTATGGGACTTTCCTACTTGGCAGTAC
ATCTACGTATTAGTCATCGCTATTACCATGGTGATGCGGTTTTGGCAGTACATCAATGGGCGTGGATAGC
GGTTTGACTCACGGGGATTTCCAAGTCTCCACCCCATTGACGTCAATGGGAGTTTGTTTTGGCACCAAAA
TCAACGGGACTTTCCAAAATGTCGTAACAACTCCGCCCCATTGACGCAAATGGGCGGTAGGCGTGTACGG
TGGGAGGTCTATATAAGCAGAGCTGGTTTAGTGAACCGTCAGATCCGCTAGCGCTACCGGACTCAGATCT
CGAGGCCACCATGATGCCGTCCCGTACCAACCTGGCTACTGGAATCCCCAGTAGTAAAGTGAAATATTCA
AGGCTCTCCAGCACAGACGATGGCTACATTGACCTTCAGTTTAAGAAAACCCCTCCTAAGATCCCTTATA
AGGCCATCGCACTTGCCACTGTGCTGTTTTTGATTGGCGCCTTTCTCATTATTATAGGCTCCCTCCTGCT
GTCAGGCTACATCAGCAAAGGGGGGGCAGACCGGGCCGTTCCAGTGCTGATCATTGGCATTCTGGTGTTC
CTACCCGGATTTTACCACCTGCGCATCGCTTACTATGCATCCAAAGGCTACCGTGGTTACTCCTATGATG
ACATTCCAGACTTTGATGACTAGCACGGATCCGCCCCTCTCCCTCCCCCCCCCCTAACGTTACTGGCCGA
AGCCGCTTGGAATAAGGCCGGTGTGCGTTTGTCTATATGTTATTTTCCACCATATTGCCGTCTTTTGGCA
ATGTGAGGGCCCGGAAACCTGGCCCTGTCTTCTTGACGAGCATTCCTAGGGGTCTTTCCCCTCTCGCCAA
AGGAATGCAAGGTCTGTTGAATGTCGTGAAGGAAGCAGTTCCTCTGGAAGCTTCTTGAAGACAAACAACG
TCTGTAGCGACCCTTTGCAGGCAGCGGAACCCCCCACCTGGCGACAGGTGCCTCTGCGGCCAAAAGCCAC
GTGTATAAGATACACCTGCAAAGGCGGCACAACCCCAGTGCCACGTTGTGAGTTGGATAGTTGTGGAAAG
AGTCAAATGGCTCTCCTCAAGCGTATTCAACAAGGGGCTGAAGGATGCCCAGAAGGTACCCCATTGTATG
GGATCTGATCTGGGGCCTCGGTACACATGCTTTACATGTGTTTAGTCGAGGTTAAAAAAACGTCTAGGCC
CCCCGAACCACGGGGACGTGGTTTTCCTTTGAAAAACACGATGATAATATGGCCACAACCATGGCCCAGT
CCAAGCACGGCCTGACCAAGGAGATGACCATGAAGTACCGCATGGAGGGCTGCGTGGACGGCCACAAGTT
CGTGATCACCGGCGAGGGCATCGGCTACCCCTTCAAGGGCAAGCAGGCCATCAACCTGTGCGTGGTGGAG
GGCGGCCCCTTGCCCTTCGCCGAGGACATCTTGTCCGCCGCCTTCATGTACGGCAACCGCGTGTTCACCG
AGTACCCCCAGGACATCGTCGACTACTTCAAGAACTCCTGCCCCGCCGGCTACACCTGGGACCGCTCCTT
CCTGTTCGAGGACGGCGCCGTGTGCATCTGCAACGCCGACATCACCGTGAGCGTGGAGGAGAACTGCATG
TACCACGAGTCCAAGTTCTACGGCGTGAACTTCCCCGCCGACGGCCCCGTGATGAAGAAGATGACCGACA
ACTGGGAGCCCTCCTGCGAGAAGATCATCCCCGTGCCCAAGCAGGGCATCTTGAAGGGCGACGTGAGCAT
GTACCTGCTGCTGAAGGACGGTGGCCGCTTGCGCTGCCAGTTCGACACCGTGTACAAGGCCAAGTCCGTG
CCCCGCAAGATGCCCGACTGGCACTTCATCCAGCACAAGCTGACCCGCGAGGACCGCAGCGACGCCAAGA
ACCAGAAGTGGCACCTGACCGAGCACGCCATCGCCTCCGGCTCCGCCTTGCCCTGAGCGGCCGCGACTCT
AGATCATAATCAGCCATACCACATTTGTAGAGGTTTTACTTGCTTTAAAAAACCTCCCACACCTCCCCCT
GAACCTGAAACATAAAATGAATGCAATTGTTGTTGTTAACTTGTTTATTGCAGCTTATAATGGTTACAAA
TAAAGCAATAGCATCACAAATTTCACAAATAAAGCATTTTTTTCACTGCATTCTAGTTGTGGTTTGTCCA
AACTCATCAATGTATCTTAAGGCGTAAATTGTAAGCGTTAATATTTTGTTAAAATTCGCGTTAAATTTTT
GTTAAATCAGCTCATTTTTTAACCAATAGGCCGAAATCGGCAAAATCCCTTATAAATCAAAAGAATAGAC
CGAGATAGGGT
[37 nt withheld, positions 3372-3408]
AAAGAACGTGGACTCCAACGTCAAAGG
[49 nt withheld, positions 3436-3484]
T
[91 nt withheld, positions 3486-3576]
G
[124 nt withheld, positions 3578-3701]
CAGGTGGCACTTTTCGGGGAAATGTGCGCGGAACCCCTATTTGTTTATTTTTCTAAATACATTCAAATAT
GTATCCGCTCATGAGACAATAACCCTGATAAATGCTTCAATAATATTGAAAAAGGAAGAGTCCTGAGGCG
GAAAGAACCAGCTGTGGAATGTGTGTCAGTTAGGGTGTGGAAAGTCCCCAGGCTCCCCAGCAGGCAGAAG
TATGCAAAGCATGCATCTCAATTAGTCAGCAACCAGGTGTGGAAAGTCCCCAGGCTCCCCAGCAGGCAGA
AGTATGCAAAGCATGCATCTCAATTAGTCAGCAACCATAGTCCCGCCCCTAACTCCGCCCATCCCGCCCC
TAACTCCGCCCAGTTCCGCCCATTCTCCGCCCCATGGCTGACTAATTTTTTTTATTTATGCAGAGGCCGA
GGCCGCCTCGGCCTCTGAGCTATTCCAGAAGTAGTGAGGAGGCTTTTTTGGAGGCCTAGGCTTTTGCAAA
GATCGATCAAGAGACAGGATGAGGATCGTTTCGCATGATTGAACAAGATGGATTGCACGCAGGTTCTCCG
GCCGCTTGGGTGGAGAGGCTATTCGGCTATGACTGGGCACAACAGACAATCGGCTGCTCTGATGCCGCCG
TGTTCCGGCTGTCAGCGCAGGGGCGCCCGGTTCTTTTTGTCAAGACCGACCTGTCCGGTGCCCTGAATGA
ACTGCAAGACGAGGCAGCGCGGCTATCGTGGCTGGCCACGACGGGCGTTCCTTGCGCAGCTGTGCTCGAC
GTTGTCACTGAAGCGGGAAGGGACTGGCTGCTATTGGGCGAAGTGCCGGGGCAGGATCTCCTGTCATCTC
ACCTTGCTCCTGCCGAGAAAGTATCCATCATGGCTGATGCAATGCGGCGGCTGCATACGCTTGATCCGGC
TACCTGCCCATTCGACCACCAAGCGAAACATCGCATCGAGCGAGCACGTACTCGGATGGAAGCCGGTCTT
GTCGATCAGGATGATCTGGACGAAGAGCATCAGGGGCTCGCGCCAGCCGAACTGTTCGCCAGGCTCAAGG
CGAGCATGCCCGACGGCGAGGATCTCGTCGTGACCCATGGCGATGCCTGCTTGCCGAATATCATGGTGGA
AAATGGCCGCTTTTCTGGATTCATCGACTGTGGCCGGCTGGGTGTGGCGGACCGCTATCAGGACATAGCG
TTGGCTACCCGTGATATTGCTGAAGAGCTTGGCGGCGAATGGGCTGACCGCTTCCTCGTGCTTTACGGTA
TCGCCGCTCCCGATTCGCAGCGCATCGCCTTCTATCGCCTTCTTGACGAGTTCTTCTGAGCGGGACTCTG
GGGTTCGAAATGACCGACCAAGCGACGCCCAACCTGCCATCACGAGATTTCGATTCCACCGCCGCCTTCT
ATGAAAGGTTGGGCTTCGGAATCGTTTTCCGGGACGCCGGCTGGATGATCCTCCAGCGCGGGGATCTCAT
GCTGGAGTTCTTCGCCCACCCTAGGGGGAGGCTAACTGAAACACGGAAGGAGACAATACCGGAAGGAACC
CGCGCTATGACGGCAATAAAAAGACAGAATAAAACGCACGGTGTTGGGTCGTTTGTTCATAAACGCGGGG
TTCGGTCCCAGGGCTGGCACTCTGTCGATACCCCACCGAGACCCCATTGGGGCCAATACGCCCGCGTTTC
TTCCTTTTCCCCACCCCACCCCCCAAGTTCGGGTGAAGGCCCAGGGCTCGCAGCCAACGTCGGGGCGGCA
GGCCCTGCCATAGCCTCAGGTTACTCATATATACTTTAGATTGATTTAAAACTTCATTTTTAATTTAAAA
GGATCTAGGTGAAGATCCTTTTTGATAATCTCATGACCAAAATCCCTTAACGTGAGTTTTCGTTCCACTG
AGCGTCAGACCCCGTAGAAAAGA
Features (pLannotate 1.2.2; 16 found; start..end, strand, type, name):
     14..602     +  rep_origin     ori: high-copy-number ColE1/pMB1/pBR322/pUC origin of replication
    777..1080    +  enhancer       CMV enhancer: human cytomegalovirus immediate early enhancer
   1081..1284    +  promoter       CMV promoter: human cytomegalovirus (CMV) immediate early promoter
   1307..1334    +  misc_feature   MCS (fragment): multiple cloning site
   1341..1700    +  CDS            TMEM230: TM230_HUMAN - Also known as C20orf30. Experimental evidence at protein level: Swiss-Prot protein existence level 1. Involved in trafficking and recycling of synaptic vesicles. From Homo sapiens (Human).
   1714..2300    +  misc_feature   IRES2: internal ribosome entry site (IRES) of the encephalomyocarditis virus (EMCV)
   2301..2996    +  CDS            ZsGreen1: Zoanthus green fluorescent protein mammalian codon-optimized
   3012..3095    +  CDS            large T antigen (fragment): large T antigen from SV40 (simian virus 40)
   3118..3239    +  polyA_signal   SV40 poly(A) signal: SV40 polyadenylation signal
   3273..3701    -  rep_origin     f1 ori (sequence partly withheld): f1 bacteriophage origin of replication; arrow indicates direction of (+) strand synthesis
   3728..3832    +  promoter       AmpR promoter: bla
   3834..4191    +  promoter       SV40 promoter: SV40 enhancer and early promoter
   4226..5020    +  CDS            NeoR/KanR: aminoglycoside phosphotransferase from Tn5; aph(3')-II (or nptII); confers resistance to neomycin, kanamycin, and G418 (Geneticin®)
   5041..5193    +  CDS            ble (fragment): BLE_KLEPN - Experimental evidence at protein level: Swiss-Prot protein existence level 1. Binding protein with a strong affinity to the bleomycin family of antibiotics. Binds to CL990; an antimitotic-antibiotic compound. From Klebsiella pneumoniae.
   5252..5299    +  polyA_signal   HSV TK poly(A) signal: herpes simplex virus thymidine kinase polyadenylation signal (Cole and Stacy, 1985)
   5390..5406    -  polyA_signal   bGH poly(A) signal (fragment): bovine growth hormone polyadenylation signal
