[The description below was written by a language model from this plasmid's Addgene catalogue record and pLannotate feature annotations shown in this document.]
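Description:
TMEM230-WT-IRES(isoform 2) is a mammalian expression plasmid built on the Clontech pIRES2-ZsGreen1 backbone, designed to co-express wild-type human TMEM230 (isoform 2) together with the green fluorescent reporter ZsGreen1. It replicates in E. coli at high copy from a pUC-type ColE1 origin and also carries an f1 phage origin. Selection relies on a single Tn5 NeoR/KanR (aminoglycoside phosphotransferase) gene placed behind tandem promoters. A bacterial bla-type promoter gives kanamycin resistance in bacteria, and the SV40 enhancer/early promoter, paired with an HSV TK polyadenylation signal, allows G418 selection of transfected mammalian cells. The short ble, SV40 large T antigen and bGH poly(A) fragments in the annotation appear to be partial matches within backbone sequence rather than functional elements.

The payload is one bicistronic transcription unit. The human CMV immediate-early enhancer and promoter drive the TMEM230 coding sequence, a roughly 360 bp open reading frame cloned between XhoI and BamHI sites of the multiple cloning site. It is followed by the EMCV-derived IRES2 element, the mammalian codon-optimized ZsGreen1 coding sequence and an SV40 poly(A) signal. Because both proteins are translated from the same mRNA, with ZsGreen1 initiated internally at the IRES, green fluorescence marks cells expressing TMEM230 without fusing a tag to it; no epitope tag is annotated on the insert. TMEM230 is a transmembrane protein implicated in synaptic vesicle trafficking and recycling. The plasmid comes from a study identifying TMEM230 mutations in familial Parkinson's disease, so the "WT" construct plausibly serves as the wild-type reference in transfection experiments, though the record does not spell this out.
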