Addgene plasmid #99564: TMEM230-WT-IRES(isoform 2)
Purpose: mammalian expression of TMEM230 (isoform 2) and ZsGreen
Depositing lab: Han-Xiang Deng. Publication: Identification of TMEM230 mutations in familial Parkinson's disease. Deng HX, Shi Y, Yang Y, Ahmeti KB, Miller N, Huang C, Cheng L, Zhai H, Deng S, Nuytemans K, Corbett NJ, Kim MJ, Deng H, Tang B, Yang Z, Xu Y, Chan P, Huang B, Gao XP, Song Z, Liu Z, Fecto F, Siddique N, Foroud T, Jankovic J, Ghetti B, Nicholson DA, Krainc D, Melen O, Vance JM, Pericak-Vance MA, Ma YC, Rajput AH, Siddique T. Nat Genet. 2016 Jul;48(7):733-9. doi: 10.1038/ng.3589. Epub 2016 Jun 6. PubMed 27270108.
Backbone
  Vector backbone: plRES2-ZsGreen1 Vector (632478)
  Backbone manufacturer: Clontech
  Backbone size w/o insert (bp): 5300
  Vector type: Mammalian Expression
Growth in bacteria
  Bacterial resistance: Kanamycin, 50 μg/mL
  Growth temperature: 37°C
  Growth strain: DH5alpha
  Copy number: High Copy
Gene/Insert
  Gene/Insert name: TMEM230 (alt name: NM_001009924)
  Species: H. sapiens (human)
  Insert size (bp): 368
  Entrez Gene: TMEM230 (a.k.a. C20orf30, HSPC274, dJ1116H23.2.1)
  Promoter: CMV
  Cloning method: Restriction Enzyme; 5′ cloning site XhoI (unknown if destroyed); 3′ cloning site BamHI (unknown if destroyed)
  Sequencing primers: 5′ CMV-F; 3′ ctaggaatgctcgtcaagaagaca
Terms and licenses: Academic/Nonprofit Terms; Industry Terms: Not Available to Industry
How to cite: TMEM230-WT-IRES(isoform 2) was a gift from Han-Xiang Deng (Addgene plasmid # 99564 ; http://n2t.net/addgene:99564 ; RRID:Addgene_99564)
